>Addgene plasmid #134874 | pFB1_hMSH2_G674A | addgene full sequence | sequence record 269489 | Addgene NGS Result
ATCATGGAGATAATTAAAATGATAACCATCTCGCAAATAAATAAGTATTTTACTGTTTTCGTAACAGTTT
TGTAATAAAAAAACCTATAAATATTCCGGATTATTCATACCGTCCCACCATCGGGCGCGGATCCACATGG
CGGTGCAGCCGAAGGAGACGCTGCAGTTGGAGAGCGCGGCCGAGGTCGGCTTCGTGCGCTTCTTTCAGGG
CATGCCGGAGAAGCCGACCACCACAGTGCGCCTTTTCGACCGGGGCGACTTCTATACGGCGCACGGCGAG
GACGCGCTGCTGGCCGCCCGGGAGGTGTTCAAGACCCAGGGGGTGATCAAGTACATGGGGCCGGCAGGAG
CAAAGAATCTGCAGAGTGTTGTGCTTAGTAAAATGAATTTTGAATCTTTTGTAAAAGATCTTCTTCTGGT
TCGTCAGTATAGAGTTGAAGTTTATAAGAATAGAGCTGGAAATAAGGCATCCAAGGAGAATGATTGGTAT
TTGGCATATAAGGCTTCTCCTGGCAATCTCTCTCAGTTTGAAGACATTCTCTTTGGTAACAATGATATGT
CAGCTTCCATTGGTGTTGTGGGTGTTAAAATGTCCGCAGTTGATGGCCAGAGACAGGTTGGAGTTGGGTA
TGTGGATTCCATACAGAGGAAACTAGGACTGTGTGAATTCCCTGATAATGATCAGTTCTCCAATCTTGAG
GCTCTCCTCATCCAGATTGGACCAAAGGAATGTGTTTTACCCGGAGGAGAGACTGCTGGAGACATGGGGA
AACTGAGACAGATAATTCAAAGAGGAGGAATTCTGATCACAGAAAGAAAAAAAGCTGACTTTTCCACAAA
AGACATTTATCAGGACCTCAACCGGTTGTTGAAAGGCAAAAAGGGAGAGCAGATGAATAGTGCTGTATTG
CCAGAAATGGAGAATCAGGTTGCAGTTTCATCACTGTCTGCGGTAATCAAGTTTTTAGAACTCTTATCAG
ATGATTCCAACTTTGGACAGTTTGAACTGACTACTTTTGACTTCAGCCAGTATATGAAATTGGATATTGC
AGCAGTCAGAGCCCTTAACCTTTTTCAGGGTTCTGTTGAAGATACCACTGGCTCTCAGTCTCTGGCTGCC
TTGCTGAATAAGTGTAAAACCCCTCAAGGACAAAGACTTGTTAACCAGTGGATTAAGCAGCCTCTCATGG
ATAAGAACAGAATAGAGGAGAGATTGAATTTAGTGGAAGCTTTTGTAGAAGATGCAGAATTGAGGCAGAC
TTTACAAGAAGATTTACTTCGTCGATTCCCAGATCTTAACCGACTTGCCAAGAAGTTTCAAAGACAAGCA
GCAAACTTACAAGATTGTTACCGACTCTATCAGGGTATAAATCAACTACCTAATGTTATACAGGCTCTGG
AAAAACATGAAGGAAAACACCAGAAATTATTGTTGGCAGTTTTTGTGACTCCTCTTACTGATCTTCGTTC
TGACTTCTCCAAGTTTCAGGAAATGATAGAAACAACTTTAGATATGGATCAGGTGGAAAACCATGAATTC
CTTGTAAAACCTTCATTTGATCCTAATCTCAGTGAATTAAGAGAAATAATGAATGACTTGGAAAAGAAGA
TGCAGTCAACATTAATAAGTGCAGCCAGAGATCTTGGCTTGGACCCTGGCAAACAGATTAAACTGGATTC
CAGTGCACAGTTTGGATATTACTTTCGTGTAACCTGTAAGGAAGAAAAAGTCCTTCGTAACAATAAAAAC
TTTAGTACTGTAGATATCCAGAAGAATGGTGTTAAATTTACCAACAGCAAATTGACTTCTTTAAATGAAG
AGTATACCAAAAATAAAACAGAATATGAAGAAGCCCAGGATGCCATTGTTAAAGAAATTGTCAATATTTC
TTCAGGCTATGTAGAACCAATGCAGACACTCAATGATGTGTTAGCTCAGCTAGATGCTGTTGTCAGCTTT
GCTCACGTGTCAAATGGAGCACCTGTTCCATATGTACGACCAGCCATTTTGGAGAAAGGACAAGGAAGAA
TTATATTAAAAGCATCCAGGCATGCTTGTGTTGAAGTTCAAGATGAAATTGCATTTATTCCTAATGACGT
ATACTTTGAAAAAGATAAACAGATGTTCCACATCATTACTGGCCCCAATATGGGAGCTAAATCAACATAT
ATTCGACAAACTGGGGTGATAGTACTCATGGCCCAAATTGGGTGTTTTGTGCCATGTGAGTCAGCAGAAG
TGTCCATTGTGGACTGCATCTTAGCCCGAGTAGGGGCTGGTGACAGTCAATTGAAAGGAGTCTCCACGTT
CATGGCTGAAATGTTGGAAACTGCTTCTATCCTCAGGTCTGCAACCAAAGATTCATTAATAATCATAGAT
GAATTGGGAAGAGGAACTTCTACCTACGATGGATTTGGGTTAGCATGGGCTATATCAGAATACATTGCAA
CAAAGATTGGTGCTTTTTGCATGTTTGCAACCCATTTTCATGAACTTACTGCCTTGGCCAATCAGATACC
AACTGTTAATAATCTACATGTCACAGCACTCACCACTGAAGAGACCTTAACTATGCTTTATCAGGTGAAG
AAAGGTGTCTGTGATCAAAGTTTTGGGATTCATGTTGCAGAGCTTGCTAATTTCCCTAAGCATGTAATAG
AGTGTGCTAAACAGAAAGCCCTGGAACTTGAGGAGTTTCAGTATATTGGAGAATCGCAAGGATATGATAT
CATGGAACCAGCAGCAAAGAAGTGCTATCTGGAAAGAGAGCAAGGTGAAAAAATTATTCAGGAGTTCCTG
TCCAAGGTGAAACAAATGCCCTTTACTGAAATGTCAGAAGAAAACATCACAATAAAGTTAAAACAGCTAA
AAGCTGAAGTAATAGCAAAGAATAATAGCTTTGTAAATGAAATCATTTCACGAATAAAAGTTACTACGTG
ACTCGAGGCATGCGGTACCAAGCTTGTCGAGAAGTACTAGAGGATCATAATCAGCCATACCACATTTGTA
GAGGTTTTACTTGCTTTAAAAAACCTCCCACACCTCCCCCTGAACCTGAAACATAAAATGAATGCAATTG
TTGTTGTTAACTTGTTTATTGCAGCTTATAATGGTTACAAATAAAGCAATAGCATCACAAATTTCACAAA
TAAAGCATTTTTTTCACTGCATTCTAGTTGTGGTTTGTCCAAACTCATCAATGTATCTTATCATGTCTGG
ATCTGATCACTGCTTGAGCCTAGGAGATCCGAACCAGATAAGTGAAATCTAGTTCCAAACTATTTTGTCA
TTTTTAATTTTCGTATTAGCTTACGACGCTACACCCAGTTCCCATCTATTTTGTCACTCTTCCCTAAATA
ATCCTTAAAAACTCCATTTCCACCCCTCCCAGTTCCCAACTATTTTGTCCGCCCACAGCGGGGCATTTTT
CTTCCTGTTATGTTTTTAATCAAACATCCTGCCAACTCCATGTGACAAACCGTCATCTTCGGCTACTTTT
TCTCTGTCACAGAATGAAAATTTTTCTGTCATCTCTTCGTTATTAATGTTTGTAATTGACTGAATATCAA
CGCTTATTTGCAGCCTGAATGGCGAATGGG
[124 nt withheld, positions 3601-3724]
C
[91 nt withheld, positions 3726-3816]
A
[49 nt withheld, positions 3818-3866]
CCTTTGACGTTGGAGTCCACGTTCTT
[37 nt withheld, positions 3893-3929]
ACCCTATCTCGGTCTATTCTTTTGATTTATAAGGGATTTTGCCGATTTCGGCCTATTGGTTAAAAAATGA
GCTGATTTAACAAAAATTTAACGCGAATTTTAACAAAATATTAACGCTTACAATTTAGGTGGCACTTTTC
GGGGAAATGTGCGCGGAACCCCTATTTGTTTATTTTTCTAAATACATTCAAATATGTATCCGCTCATGAG
ACAATAACCCTGATAAATGCTTCAATAATATTGAAAAAGGAAGAGTATGAGTATTCAACATTTCCGTGTC
GCCCTTATTCCCTTTTTTGCGGCATTTTGCCTTCCTGTTTTTGCTCACCCAGAAACGCTGGTGAAAGTAA
AAGATGCTGAAGATCAGTTGGGTGCACGAGTGGGTTACATCGAACTGGATCTCAACAGCGGTAAGATCCT
TGAGAGTTTTCGCCCCGAAGAACGTTTTCCAATGATGAGCACTTTTAAAGTTCTGCTATGTGGCGCGGTA
TTATCCCGTATTGACGCCGGGCAAGAGCAACTCGGTCGCCGCATACACTATTCTCAGAATGACTTGGTTG
AGTACTCACCAGTCACAGAAAAGCATCTTACGGATGGCATGACAGTAAGAGAATTATGCAGTGCTGCCAT
AACCATGAGTGATAACACTGCGGCCAACTTACTTCTGACAACGATCGGAGGACCGAAGGAGCTAACCGCT
TTTTTGCACAACATGGGGGATCATGTAACTCGCCTTGATCGTTGGGAACCGGAGCTGAATGAAGCCATAC
CAAACGACGAGCGTGACACCACGATGCCTGTAGCAATGGCAACAACGTTGCGCAAACTATTAACTGGCGA
ACTACTTACTCTAGCTTCCCGGCAACAATTAATAGACTGGATGGAGGCGGATAAAGTTGCAGGACCACTT
CTGCGCTCGGCCCTTCCGGCTGGCTGGTTTATTGCTGATAAATCTGGAGCCGGTGAGCGTGGGTCTCGCG
GTATCATTGCAGCACTGGGGCCAGATGGTAAGCCCTCCCGTATCGTAGTTATCTACACGACGGGGAGTCA
GGCAACTATGGATGAACGAAATAGACAGATCGCTGAGATAGGTGCCTCACTGATTAAGCATTGGTAACTG
TCAGACCAAGTTTACTCATATATACTTTAGATTGATTTAAAACTTCATTTTTAATTTAAAAGGATCTAGG
TGAAGATCCTTTTTGATAATCTCATGACCAAAATCCCTTAACGTGAGTTTTCGTTCCACTGAGCGTCAGA
CCCCGTAGAAAAGATCAAAGGATCTTCTTGAGATCCTTTTTTTCTGCGCGTAATCTGCTGCTTGCAAACA
AAAAAACCACCGCTACCAGCGGTGGTTTGTTTGCCGGATCAAGAGCTACCAACTCTTTTTCCGAAGGTAA
CTGGCTTCAGCAGAGCGCAGATACCAAATACTGTTCTTCTAGTGTAGCCGTAGTTAGGCCACCACTTCAA
GAACTCTGTAGCACCGCCTACATACCTCGCTCTGCTAATCCTGTTACCAGTGGCTGCTGCCAGTGGCGAT
AAGTCGTGTCTTACCGGGTTGGACTCAAGACGATAGTTACCGGATAAGGCGCAGCGGTCGGGCTGAACGG
GGGGTTCGTGCACACAGCCCAGCTTGGAGCGAACGACCTACACCGAACTGAGATACCTACAGCGTGAGCT
ATGAGAAAGCGCCACGCTTCCCGAAGGGAGAAAGGCGGACAGGTATCCGGTAAGCGGCAGGGTCGGAACA
GGAGAGCGCACGAGGGAGCTTCCAGGGGGAAACGCCTGGTATCTTTATAGTCCTGTCGGGTTTCGCCACC
TCTGACTTGAGCGTCGATTTTTGTGATGCTCGTCAGGGGGGCGGAGCCTATGGAAAAACGCCAGCAACGC
GGCCTTTTTACGGTTCCTGGCCTTTTGCTGGCCTTTTGCTCACATGTTCTTTCCTGCGTTATCCCCTGAT
TCTGTGGATAACCGTATTACCGCCTTTGAGTGAGCTGATACCGCTCGCCGCAGCCGAACGACCGAGCGCA
GCGAGTCAGTGAGCGAGGAAGCGGAAGAGCGCCTGATGCGGTATTTTCTCCTTACGCATCTGTGCGGTAT
TTCACACCGCATAGACCAGCCGCGTAACCTGGCAAAATCGGTTACGGTTGAGTAATAAATGGATGCCCTG
CGTAAGCGGGTGTGGGCGGACAATAAAGTCTTAAACTGAACAAAATAGATCTAAACTATGACAATAAAGT
CTTAAACTAGACAGAATAGTTGTAAACTGAAATCAGTCCAGTTATGCTGTGAAAAAGCATACTGGACTTT
TGTTATGGCTAAAGCAAACTCTTCATTTTCTGAAGTGCAAATTGCCCGTCGTATTAAAGAGGGGCGTGGC
CAAGGGCATGGTAAAGACTATATTCGCGGCGTTGTGACAATTTACCGAACAACTCCGCGGCCGGGAAGCC
GATCTCGGCTTGAACGAATTGTTAGGTGGCGGTACTTGGGTCGATATCAAAGTGCATCACTTCTTCCCGT
ATGCCCAACTTTGTATAGAGAGCCACTGCGGGATCGTCACCGTAATCTGCTTGCACGTAGATCACATAAG
CACCAAGCGCGTTGGCCTCATGCTTGAGGAGATTGATGAGCGCGGTGGCAATGCCCTGCCTCCGGTGCTC
GCCGGAGACTGCGAGATCATAGATATAGATCTCACTACGCGGCTGCTCAAACTTGGGCAGAACGTAAGCC
GCGAGAGCGCCAACAACCGCTTCTTGGTCGAAGGCAGCAAGCGCGATGAATGTCTTACTACGGAGCAAGT
TCCCGAGGTAATCGGAGTCCGGCTGATGTTGGGAGTAGGTGGCTACGTCTCCGAACTCACGACCGAAAAG
ATCAAGAGCAGCCCGCATGGATTTGACTTGGTCAGGGCCGAGCCTACATGTGCGAATGATGCCCATACTT
GAGCCACCTAACTTTGTTTTAGGGCGACTGCCCTGCTGCGTAACATCGTTGCTGCTGCGTAACATCGTTG
CTGCTCCATAACATCAAACATCGACCCACGGCGTAACGCGCTTGCTGCTTGGATGCCCGAGGCATAGACT
GTACAAAAAAACAGTCATAACAAGCCATGAAAACCGCCACTGCGCCGTTACCACCGCTGCGTTCGGTCAA
GGTTCTGGACCAGTTGCGTGAGCGCATACGCTACTTGCATTACAGTTTACGAACCGAACAGGCTTATGTC
AACTGGGTTCGTGCCTTCATCCGTTTCCACGGTGTGCGTCACCCGGCAACCTTGGGCAGCAGCGAAGTCG
AGGCATTTCTGTCCTGGCTGGCGAACGAGCGCAAGGTTTCGGTCTCCACGCATCGTCAGGCATTGGCGGC
CTTGCTGTTCTTCTACGGCAAGGTGCTGTGCACGGATCTGCCCTGGCTTCAGGAGATCGGAAGACCTCGG
CCGTCGCGGCGCTTGCCGGTGGTGCTGACCCCGGATGAAGTGGTTCGCATCCTCGGTTTTCTGGAAGGCG
AGCATCGTTTGTTCGCCCAGGACTCTAGCTATAGTTCTAGTGGTTGGCTACGTATACTCCGGAATATTAA
TAG
Features (pLannotate 1.2.2; 15 found; start..end, strand, type, name):
      1..92      +  promoter       polyhedrin promoter: polh from Autographa californica; promoter for the baculovirus polyhedrin gene
    137..2938    +  CDS            MSH2: MSH2_HUMAN - Experimental evidence at protein level: Swiss-Prot protein existence level 1. Component of the post-replicative DNA mismatch repair system (MMR). Forms two different heterodimers: MutS alpha (MSH2-MSH6 heterodimer) and MutS beta (MSH2-MSH3 heterodimer) which binds to DNA mismatches thereby initiating DNA repair. When bound, heterodimers bend the DNA helix and shields approximately 20 base pairs. MutS alpha recognizes single base mismatches and dinucleotide insertion-deletion loops (IDL) in the DNA. MutS beta recognizes larger insertion-deletion loops up to 13 nucleotides long. Aft
   2983..3066    +  CDS            large T antigen (fragment): large T antigen from SV40 (simian virus 40)
   3089..3223    +  polyA_signal   SV40 poly(A) signal: SV40 polyadenylation signal
   3252..3417    -  mobile_element Tn7L: mini-Tn7 element (left end of the Tn7 transposon) Tn7
   3580..3596    +  CDS            lacZα (fragment): LacZα fragment of β-galactosidase; lacZ fragment
   3601..4055    +  rep_origin     f1 ori (sequence partly withheld): f1 bacteriophage origin of replication; arrow indicates direction of (+) strand synthesis
   4081..4185    +  promoter       AmpR promoter: bla
   4186..5046    +  CDS            AmpR: β-lactamase; bla; confers resistance to ampicillin, carbenicillin, and related antibiotics
   5217..5805    +  rep_origin     ori: high-copy-number ColE1/pMB1/pBR322/pUC origin of replication
   5991..6042    -  misc_feature   bom (fragment): basis of mobility region from pBR322
   6110..6334    -  mobile_element Tn7R: mini-Tn7 element (right end of the Tn7 transposon) Tn7
   6401..6934    -  CDS            GmR: gentamycin acetyltransferase; aacC1; confers resistance to gentamycin
   7123..7151    -  promoter       Pc promoter: intI1 (promoter lies within the coding sequence); class 1 integron promoter
   7129..7476    -  CDS            YPR2_ECOLX (fragment): Protein predicted: Swiss-Prot protein existence level 4. From Escherichia coli.
