[The description below was written by a language model from this plasmid's Addgene catalogue record and pLannotate feature annotations shown in this document.]
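Description:
pFB1_hMSH2_G674A is a baculovirus donor (transfer) plasmid built on the pFastBac 1 backbone for producing a mutant form of human MSH2 in insect cells. It is about 7.5 kb and is maintained in E. coli through a high-copy ColE1/pUC-type origin with ampicillin selection from the bla gene. An f1 phage origin is also present.

The payload is the roughly 2.8 kb human MSH2 coding sequence, cloned between BamHI and XhoI sites that both remain intact. It carries a glycine-to-alanine substitution at residue 674. The record lists no epitope or purification tag, and the feature table annotates none. Expression is driven by the very late, very strong polyhedrin promoter of Autographa californica nucleopolyhedrovirus and is terminated by an SV40 polyadenylation signal.

The expression cassette and a gentamicin acetyltransferase gene, expressed from a class 1 integron Pc promoter, lie between the Tn7L and Tn7R ends and so form a mini-Tn7 element. In the standard use of pFastBac vectors, this element is transposed into a baculovirus shuttle genome (bacmid) carried in a suitable E. coli strain. Gentamicin resistance marks the transposed segment, while the ampicillin marker and plasmid origins are left behind. The resulting recombinant bacmid is then used to generate virus that infects insect cells.

MSH2 is the common subunit of the mismatch-recognition heterodimers MutSα (with MSH6) and MutSβ (with MSH3). The stated purpose is baculovirus expression of the G674 mutant protein, and the associated work concerns in vitro studies of DNA mismatch repair proteins. The record does not state the functional consequence of the substitution.
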