Addgene plasmid #134874: pFB1_hMSH2_G674A
Purpose: Expression human MSH2 G674 mutant protein using baculovirus
Depositing lab: Peggy Hsieh. Depositing organization: National Institute of Diabetes & Digestive & Kidney Diseases (NIDDK). Publication: In vitro studies of DNA mismatch repair proteins. Geng H, Du C, Chen S, Salerno V, Manfredi C, Hsieh P. Anal Biochem. 2011 Jun 15;413(2):179-84. doi: 10.1016/j.ab.2011.02.017. Epub 2011 Feb 15. PubMed 21329650.
Backbone
  Vector backbone: pFastBac 1
  Backbone manufacturer: Invitrogen
  Backbone size w/o insert (bp): 4776
  Total vector size (bp): 7502
  Vector type: Insect Expression
  Selectable markers: Gentamicin
Growth in bacteria
  Bacterial resistance: Ampicillin, 100 μg/mL
  Growth temperature: 37°C
  Growth strain: DH5alpha
  Copy number: High Copy
Gene/Insert
  Gene/Insert name: human MSH2_G674A
  Species: H. sapiens (human)
  Insert size (bp): 2805
  Mutation: Changed Glycine to Alanine at aa#674
  GenBank ID: NM_000251
  Entrez Gene: MSH2 (a.k.a. COCA1, FCC1, HNPCC, HNPCC1, LCFS2, LYNCH1, MMRCS2, MSH-2, hMSH2)
  Cloning method: Restriction Enzyme; 5′ cloning site BamH I (not destroyed); 3′ cloning site Xho I (not destroyed)
  Sequencing primers: 5′ GAATATTAATAGATCATGG; 3′ GCTGCAATAAACAAGTTAACAAC
Terms and licenses: Academic/Nonprofit Terms; Industry Terms: Not Available to Industry
How to cite: pFB1_hMSH2_G674A was a gift from Peggy Hsieh (Addgene plasmid # 134874 ; http://n2t.net/addgene:134874 ; RRID:Addgene_134874)
